>Addgene plasmid #232525 | pBEL2921 | addgene full sequence | sequence record 464804 | Addgene NGS Result
CATTCAGAGAAGAAACCAATTGTCCATATTGCATCAGACATTGCCGTCACTGCGTCTTTTACTGGCTCTT
CTCGCTAACCAAACCGGTAACCCCGCTTATTAAAAGCATTCTGTAACAAAGCGGGACCAAAGCCATGACA
AAAACGCGTAACAAAAGTGTCTATAATCACGGCAGAAAAGTCCACATTGATTATTTGCACGGCGTCACAC
TTTGCTATGCCATAGCATTTTTATCCATAAGATTAGCGGATCCTACCTGACGCTTTTTATCGCAACTCTC
TACTGTTTCTCCATACCCGTTTTTTTGGGCTAGCCGAAGGGTGAATTATGCATCACCACCATCACCATCA
GCATCAACACGAAAATCTGTATTTTCAGGGGATGGCTCTTAACACACCACAAATTACGCCGACAAAAAAG
ATAACAGTGAGGGCAATCGGCGAGGAACTGCCGCGTGGTGATTACCAACGTTGCCCGCAATGTGACATGC
TGTTTAGCCTGCCCGAGATAAATTCTCATCAAAGTGCCTATTGTCCGCGCTGTCAGGCAAAAATTCGTGA
CGGGCGCGACTGGTCGCTAACGCGCCTGGCGGCAATGGCCTTCACCATGCTGTTGCTTATGCCGTTTGCC
TGGGGCGAACCGCTGTTGCATATCTGGCTGTTAGGCATTCGTATTGACGCCAACGTTATGCAAGGCATCT
GGCAAATGACCAAACAGGGCGATGCGATAACGGGGTCGATGGTCTTTTTCTGCGTTATTGGTGCCCCGCT
CATTCTGGTGACCTCCATAGCTTATTTATGGTTTGGTAACCGACTGGGAATGAATTTACGTCCGGTACTG
CTGATGCTTGAGCGACTTAAAGAGTGGGTAATGCTCGATATCTACCTGGTCGGCATTGGCGTTGCTTCTA
TAAAGGTACAGGATTATGCCCATATCCAGGCTGGTGTCGGCTTGTTCTCTTTTGTGGCGTTGGTGATTTT
AACGACGGTGACGTTGTCACATCTTAATGTCGAAGAACTGTGGGAGCGATTTTATCCGCAGCGCCCCGCT
ACGCGTAGGGACGAGAAACTTCGTGTCTGTCTTGGGTGCCATTTTACCGGCTATCCAGATCAGCGTGGTC
GCTGCCCGCGTTGCCATATCCCGCTACGCCTGCGTCGCCGTCATAGTCTGCAAAAATGCTGGGCGGCGCT
GTTAGCGTCAATCGTTTTATTGTTACCTGCCAACCTGTTGCCTATTTCTATCATTTATCTGAACGGAGGA
CGGCAGGAAGATACAATTCTTTCCGGAATTATGTCGCTGGCAAGTAGCAACATTGCGGTTGCAGGAATCG
TGTTTATCGCCAGTATTCTGGTACCGTTTACTAAAGTGATCGTCATGTTCACTTTACTGTTGAGCATTCA
TTTTAAATGCCAGCAAGGTTTACGCACACGCATTCTGTTACTGCGGATGGTGACCTGGATTGGTCGCTGG
GCAATGCTCGACCTGTTTGTCATATCTTTAACCATGTCGCTGATTAATCGCGATCAGATCCTCGCTTTTA
CTATGGGACCGGCTGCGTTTTATTTCGGCGCAGCGGTAATTTTGACTATTCTTGCTGTGGAATGGCTGGA
CAGCCGCTTACTTTGGGATGCACATGAGTCAGGAAACGCCCGCTTCGACGACTGAAGCGCAGATTAAAAA
TAAACGCCGTATCTCACCTTTCTGGCTGCTGCCGTTCATCGCGCTAATGATTGCCAGTTGGCTGATTTGG
GACAGTTATCAGGACCGGGGTAATACCGTCACCATCGACTTTATGTCGGCGGATGGTATTGTTCCAGGCC
GTACGCCTGTTCGTTATCAGGGCGTTGAAGTCGGAACAGTGCAGGATATCAGCCTCAGCGACGATCTTCG
TAAGATTGAAGTCAAGGTCAGCATCAAGTCCGATATGAAAGATGCGCTGCGCGAAGAGACTCAGTTCTGG
CTGGTGACGCCAAAAGCATCGTTGGCAGGTGTCTCCGGGCTGGACGCCCTCGTCGGTGGGAACTATATCG
GCATGATGCCGGGTAAAGGTAAAGAGCAGGATCACTTTGTCGCACTCGATACCCAACCGAAATATCGGCT
GGACAATGGCGATCTGATGATCCACCTGCAAGCCCCCGATCTCGGTTCGCTGAACAGCGGTTCATTGGTC
TATTTCCGCAAGATCCCGGTGGGAAAAGTCTACGACTATGCCATCAATCCCAACAAGCAAGGCGTGGTGA
TTGATGTCCTGATCGAGCGGCGTTTTACCGATCTGGTGAAAAAAGGTAGCCGTTTCTGGAACGTTTCCGG
CGTTGATGCCAACGTCAGTATCAGTGGCGCGAAGGTGAAACTGGAAAGCCTGGCGGCACTGGTTAACGGT
GCGATTGCCTTCGATTCACCAGAAGAGTCGAAACCTGCCGAGGCGGAAGATACCTTTGGTCTGTATGAAG
ATCTGGCCCACAGCCAGCGTGGCGTAATAATAAAACTGGAACTGCCGAGTGGGGCCGGATTAACCGCCGA
CTCGACGCCGTTAATGTATCAGGGGCTGGAAGTCGGACAGCTGACTAAACTGGATTTAAATCCTGGTGGT
AAAGTCACAGGGGAAATGACCGTTGATCCCAGCGTCGTTACCCTGCTTCGTGAAAATACCCGCATCGAAT
TACGCAACCCGAAATTATCCCTTAGCGATGCTAATCTCAGCGCCCTGCTGACCGGCAAAACCTTCGAGCT
GGTGCCCGGCGATGGCGAGCCACGCAAAGAGTTCGTTGTTGTGCCAGGCGAAAAAGCACTGCTGCATGAA
CCTGATGTTCTGACGCTGACCCTGACCGCGCCGGAAAGTTACGGTATTGATGCGGGTCAGCCGCTCATTC
TTCACGGCGTGCAGGTAGGCCAGGTTATCGATCGTAAACTCACCAGCAAAGGCGTCACCTTTACCGTCGC
CATCGAGCCTCAGCATCGCGAACTGGTAAAAGGCGATAGCAAATTTGTCGTCAACAGCCGTGTCGATGTG
AAGGTGGGGCTGGATGGCGTTGAGTTTCTCGGTGCCAGCGCCTCAGAATGGATCAATGGCGGGATACGTA
TTCTGCCGGGCGATAAAGGTGAGATGAAAGCCAGCTATCCACTGTATGCCAATTTGGAAAAAGCGCTGGA
GAACAGCCTTAGCGATTTACCCACCACAACCGTGAGTTTGAGTGCAGAGACGCTGCCGGATGTGCAGGCA
GGATCGGTAGTGCTGTACCGTAAATTTGAAGTTGGTGAAGTGATTACCGTGCGTCCGCGAGCTAACGCGT
TTGATATCGATCTGCATATTAAGCCGGAGTATCGCAACCTTCTGACCAGCAATAGCGTGTTCTGGGCAGA
AGGCGGGGCGAAAGTTCAGCTGAATGGTAGTGGTCTGACCGTACAGGCATCCCCGCTCTCCAGAGCATTA
AAGGGAGCCATTAGCTTCGACAACCTCAGCGGTGCCAGCGCCAGTCAGCGTAAAGGCGATAAGCGTATTC
TGTATGCTTCCGAAACAGCGGCCCGTGCGGTTGGCGGGCAGATTACGCTTCACGCTTTCGATGCCGGAAA
ACTGGCGGTCGGGATGCCAATTCGCTATCTCGGTATTGATATCGGGCAAATCCAGACGCTGGATCTGATT
ACCGCACGCAATGAAGTACAGGCAAAGGCGGTACTTTACCCGGAATATGTCCAGACCTTTGCTCGCGGTG
GTACGCGCTTCTCAGTGGTCACACCGCAAATTTCGGCAGCTGGCGTTGAGCATCTTGATACTATCCTCCA
GCCGTATATCAACGTCGAACCAGGCCGGGGCAATCCTCGCCGCGACTTTGAATTACAAGAGGCCACCATT
ACTGATTCGCGTTACCTGGATGGCTTAAGCATTATTGTTGAAGCGCCGGAAGCCGGTTCGTTAGGCATCG
GTACGCCTGTGCTGTTCCGTGGTCTGGAAGTCGGTACGGTTACAGGAATGACGCTGGGGACATTGTCAGA
TCGCGTGATGATTGCGATGCGCATCAGTAAACGCTATCAACACCTGGTGCGTAACAATTCCGTCTTCTGG
TTGGCATCGGGTTACAGTCTGGACTTTGGTCTGACGGGCGGCGTAGTGAAAACCGGCACCTTTAACCAGT
TTATCCGTGGCGGCATCGCCTTCGCCACGCCTCCGGGTACGCCACTGGCACCGAAAGCCCAGGAAGGCAA
ACACTTCCTGTTGCAGGAAAGTGAACCGAAAGAGTGGCGTGAATGGGGAACTGCGCTTCCCAAATAAGGT
ACCAAATTCCAGAAAAGAGACGCTGAAAAGCGTCTTTTTTCGTTTTGGTCCTGGTCTGAGGAATGGTTGT
AAGCTTGGCTGTTTTGGCGGATGAGAGAAGATTTTCAGCCTGATACAGATTAAATCAGAACGCAGAAGCG
GTCTGATAAAACAGAATTTGCCTGGCGGCAGTAGCGCGGTGGTCCCACCTGACCCCATGCCGAACTCAGA
AGTGAAACGCCGTAGCGCCGATGGTAGTGTGGGGTCTCCCCATGCGAGAGTAGGGAACTGCCAGGCATCA
AATAAAACGAAAGGCTCAGTCGAAAGACTGGGCCTTTCGTTTTATCTGTTGTTTGTCGGTGAACGCTCTC
CTGAGTAGGACAAATCCGCCGGGAGCGGATTTGAACGTTGCGAAGCAACGGCCCGGAGGGTGGCGGGCAG
GACGCCCGCCATAAACTGCCAGGCATCAAATTAAGCAGAAGGCCATCCTGACGGATGGCCTTTTTGCGTT
TCTACAAACTCTTTTGTTTATTTTTCTAAATACATTCAAATATGTATCCGCTCATGAGACAATAACCCTG
ATAAATGCTTCAATAATATTGAAAAAGGAAGAGTATGAGTATTCAACATTTCCGTGTCGCCCTTATTCCC
TTTTTTGCGGCATTTTGCCTTCCTGTTTTTGCTCACCCAGAAACGCTGGTGAAAGTAAAAGATGCTGAAG
ATCAGTTGGGTGCACGAGTGGGTTACATCGAACTGGATCTCAACAGCGGTAAGATCCTTGAGAGTTTTCG
CCCCGAAGAACGTTTTCCAATGATGAGCACTTTTAAAGTTCTGCTATGTGGCGCGGTATTATCCCGTGTT
GACGCCGGGCAAGAGCAACTCGGTCGCCGCATACACTATTCTCAGAATGACTTGGTTGAGTACTCACCAG
TCACAGAAAAGCATCTTACGGATGGCATGACAGTAAGAGAATTATGCAGTGCTGCCATAACCATGAGTGA
TAACACTGCGGCCAACTTACTTCTGACAACGATCGGAGGACCGAAGGAGCTAACCGCTTTTTTGCACAAC
ATGGGGGATCATGTAACTCGCCTTGATCGTTGGGAACCGGAGCTGAATGAAGCCATACCAAACGACGAGC
GTGACACCACGATGCCTGCAGCAATGGCAACAACGTTGCGCAAACTATTAACTGGCGAACTACTTACTCT
AGCTTCCCGGCAACAATTAATAGACTGGATGGAGGCGGATAAAGTTGCAGGACCACTTCTGCGCTCGGCC
CTTCCGGCTGGCTGGTTTATTGCTGATAAATCTGGAGCCGGTGAGCGTGGGTCTCGCGGTATCATTGCAG
CACTGGGGCCAGATGGTAAGCCCTCCCGTATCGTAGTTATCTACACGACGGGGAGTCAGGCAACTATGGA
TGAACGAAATAGACAGATCGCTGAGATAGGTGCCTCACTGATTAAGCATTGGTAACTGTCAGACCAAGTT
TACTCATATATACTTTAGATTGATT
[125 nt withheld, positions 5766-5890]
C
[141 nt withheld, positions 5892-6032]
CCTTTGACGTTGGAGTCCACGTTCTTT
[37 nt withheld, positions 6060-6096]
ACCCTATCTCGGGCTATTCTTTTGATTTATAAGGGATTTTGCCGATTTCGGCCTATTGGTTAAAAAATGA
GCTGATTTAACAAAAATTTAACGCGAATTTTAACAAAATATTAACGTTTACAATTTAAAAGGATCTAGGT
GAAGATCCTTTTTGATAATCTCATGACCAAAATCCCTTAACGTGAGTTTTCGTTCCACTGAGCGTCAGAC
CCCGTAGAAAAGATCAAAGGATCTTCTTGAGATCCTTTTTTTCTGCGCGTAATCTGCTGCTTGCAAACAA
AAAAACCACCGCTACCAGCGGTGGTTTGTTTGCCGGATCAAGAGCTACCAACTCTTTTTCCGAAGGTAAC
TGGCTCAGCAGAGCGCAGATACCAAATACTGTCCTTCTAGTGTAGCCGTAGTTAGGCCACCACTTCAAGA
ACTCTGTAGCACCGCCTACATACCTCGCTCTGCTAATCCTGTTACCAGTGGCTGCTGCCAGTGGCGATAA
GTCGTGTCTTACCGGGTTGGACTCAAGACGATAGTTACCGGATAAGGCGCAGCGGTCGGGCTGAACGGGG
GGTTCGTGCACACAGCCCAGCTTGGAGCGAACGACCTACACCGAACTGAGATACCTACAGCGTGAGCTAT
GAGAAAGCGCCACGCTTCCCGAAGGGAGAAAGGCGGACAGGTATCCGGTAAGCGGCAGGGTCGGAACAGG
AGAGCGCACGAGGGAGCTTCCAGGGGGAAACGCCTGGTATCTTTATAGTCCTGTCGGGTTTCGCCACCTC
TGACTTGAGCGTCGATTTTTGTGATGCTCGTCAGGGGGGCGGAGCCTATGGAAAAACGCCAGCAACGCGG
CCTTTTTACGGTTCCTGGCCTTTTGCTGGCCTTTTGCTCACATGTTCTTTCCTGCGTTATCCCCTGATTC
TGTGGATAACCGTATTACCGCCTTTGAGTGAGCTGATACCGCTCGCCGCAGCCGAACGACCGAGCGCAGC
GAGTCAGTGAGCGAGGAAGCGGAAGAGCGCCTGATGCGGTATTTTCTCCTTACGCATCTGTGCGGTATTT
CACACCGCATAGGGTCATGGCTGCGCCCCGACACCCGCCAACACCCGCTGACGCGCCCTGACGGGCTTGT
CTGCTCCCGGCATCCGCTTACAGACAAGCTGTGACCGTCTCCGGGAGCTGCATGTGTCAGAGGTTTTCAC
CGTCATCACCGAAACGCGCGAGGCAGAAGGAGATGGCGCCCAACAGTCCCCCGGCCACGGGGCCTGCCAC
CATACCCACGCCGAAACAAGCGCTCATGAGCCCGAAGTGGCGAGCCCGATCTTCCCCATCGGTGATGTCG
GCGATATAGGCGCCAGCAACCGCACCTGTGGCGCCGGTGATGCCGGCCACGATGCGTCCGGCGTAGAGGA
TCTGCTCATGTTTGACAGCTTATCATCGATGCATAATGTGCCTGTCAAATGGACGAAGCAGGGATTCTGC
AAACCCTATGCTACTCCGTCAAGCCGTCAATTGTCTGATTCGTTACCAATTATGACAACTTGACGGCTAC
ATCATTCACTTTTTCTTCACAACCGGCACGGAACTCGCTCGGGCTGGCCCCGGTGCATTTTTTAAATACC
CGCGAGAAATAGAGTTGATCGTCAAAACCAACATTGCGACCGACGGTGGCGATAGGCATCCGGGTGGTGC
TCAAAAGCAGCTTCGCCTGGCTGATACGTTGGTCCTCGCGCCAGCTTAAGACGCTAATCCCTAACTGCTG
GCGGAAAAGATGTGACAGACGCGACGGCGACAAGCAAACATGCTGTGCGACGCTGGCGATATCAAAATTG
CTGTCTGCCAGGTGATCGCTGATGTACTGACAAGCCTCGCGTACCCGATTATCCATCGGTGGATGGAGCG
ACTCGTTAATCGCTTCCATGCGCCGCAGTAACAATTGCTCAAGCAGATTTATCGCCAGCAGCTCCGAATA
GCGCCCTTCCCCTTGCCCGGCGTTAATGATTTGCCCAAACAGGTCGCTGAAATGCGGCTGGTGCGCTTCA
TCCGGGCGAAAGAACCCCGTATTGGCAAATATTGACGGCCAGTTAAGCCATTCATGCCAGTAGGCGCGCG
GACGAAAGTAAACCCACTGGTGATACCATTCGCGAGCCTCCGGATGACGACCGTAGTGATGAATCTCTCC
TGGCGGGAACAGCAAAATATCACCCGGTCGGCAAACAAATTCTCGTCCCTGATTTTTCACCACCCCCTGA
CCGCGAATGGTGAGATTGAGAATATAACCTTTCATTCCCAGCGGTCGGTCGATAAAAAAATCGAGATAAC
CGTTGGCCTCAATCGGCGTTAAACCCGCCACCAGATGGGCATTAAACGAGTATCCCGGCAGCAGGGGATC
ATTTTGCGCTTCAGCCATACTTTTCATACTCCCGC
Features (pLannotate 1.2.2; 15 found; start..end, strand, type, name):
     10..294     +  promoter       araBAD promoter: araBAD; promoter of the L-arabinose operon of E. coli; the araC regulatory gene is transcribed in the opposite direction (Guzman et al., 1995)
    382..1662    +  CDS            yebS: YEBS_ECOLI - Experimental evidence at protein level: Swiss-Prot protein existence level 1. Component of a transport pathway that contributes to membrane integrity. From Escherichia coli (strain K12).
   1634..4264    +  CDS            yebT: YEBT_ECOLI - Experimental evidence at protein level: Swiss-Prot protein existence level 1. Component of a transport pathway that contributes to membrane integrity (PubMed:27795327). May directly span the intermembrane space, facilitating the transport of substrates across the periplasm (Probable). From Escherichia coli (strain K12).
   4430..4545    +  ncRNA          5S rRNA: Accession: RF00001 - 5S ribosomal RNA
   4549..4635    +  terminator     rrnB T1 terminator: Escherichia coli rrnB; transcription terminator T1 from the E. coli rrnB gene
   4727..4754    +  terminator     rrnB T2 terminator: transcription terminator T2 from the E. coli rrnB gene
   4773..4864    +  promoter       AmpR promoter: bla
   4865..5725    +  CDS            AmpR: β-lactamase; bla; confers resistance to ampicillin, carbenicillin, and related antibiotics
   5767..6147    +  rep_origin     M13 ori (sequence partly withheld): M13 bacteriophage origin of replication; arrow indicates direction of (+) strand synthesis
   6333..6920    +  rep_origin     ori: high-copy-number ColE1/pMB1/pBR322/pUC origin of replication
   7106..7157    -  misc_feature   bom (fragment): basis of mobility region from pBR322
   7273..7312    -  CDS            rop (fragment): Rop protein, which maintains plasmids at low copy number; rop
   7313..7498    -  CDS            TcR (fragment): tetracycline efflux protein; tet; confers resistance to tetracycline
   7508..7526    +  promoter       tet promoter (fragment): E. coli promoter for tetracycline efflux protein gene
   7616..8494    -  CDS            araC: L-arabinose regulatory protein; araC
