[The description below was written by a language model from this plasmid's Addgene catalogue record and pLannotate feature annotations shown in this document.]
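Description:
pBEL2921 is a pBAD-based bacterial expression plasmid of about 8.5 kb that co-expresses the E. coli LetA and LetB proteins (formerly YebS and YebT), with LetA carrying an S364A point mutation. It replicates in E. coli from a ColE1/pMB1-type origin, listed as high copy, and is selected with ampicillin through the β-lactamase gene (AmpR) driven by its own promoter. The backbone also contains an M13 phage origin, which can support single-stranded DNA production. Short remnants of pBR322 elements are annotated as well (bom, rop, and fragments of the tetracycline resistance gene and its promoter), and these appear to be non-functional leftovers of vector construction.

The insert sits downstream of the araBAD promoter. The divergently oriented araC gene encodes the regulator that represses this promoter in the absence of L-arabinose and activates it when the sugar is present, giving tightly controlled, titratable induction. The letA and letB reading frames are kept in their native operon-like arrangement, with the annotated coding regions slightly overlapping, so both proteins are translated from a single transcript. That transcript ends at the rrnB T1 and T2 terminators. According to the catalogue entry, an N-terminal 6xHis/2xQH tag followed by a TEV protease site is fused to the insert. This would place it on LetA and allow affinity purification followed by tag removal, although the feature table does not annotate the tag separately.

LetA and LetB are annotated as components of a transport pathway that contributes to membrane integrity, with LetB possibly spanning the periplasm. The construct is suited to producing the mutant LetA together with LetB, for example to compare the S364A variant with the wild-type complex, although the record does not state what the mutation is meant to test.
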