Addgene plasmid #232525: pBEL2921
Purpose: Expression plasmid of LetA(S364A) with LetB
Depositing lab: Gira Bhabha & Damian Ekiert. Depositing organization: Johns Hopkins University and School of Medicine. Publication: LetA defines a structurally distinct transporter family. Santarossa CC, Li Y, Yousef S, Hasdemir HS, Rodriguez CC, Haase MAB, Baek M, Coudray N, Pavek JG, Focke KN, Silverberg AL, Bautista C, Yeh JT, Marty MT, Baker D, Tajkhorshid E, Ekiert DC, Bhabha G. Nature. 2026 Jan 21. doi: 10.1038/s41586-025-09990-0. PubMed 41565823.
Backbone
  Vector backbone: pBAD
  Vector type: Bacterial Expression
Growth in bacteria
  Bacterial resistance: Ampicillin, 100 μg/mL
  Growth temperature: 37°C
  Growth strain: DH5alpha
  Copy number: High Copy
Gene/Insert
  Gene/Insert name: YebST (alt name: LetAB)
  Species: E. coli
  Mutation: LetA S364A
  Entrez Gene: letA (a.k.a. b1833, ECK1832, yebS); letB (a.k.a. b1834, ECK1833, yebT)
  Promoter: araBAD
  Tag / fusion protein: 6xHis2xQH-TEV (N terminal on insert)
  Cloning method: Gibson Cloning
Terms and licenses: Academic/Nonprofit Terms; Industry Terms: Not Available to Industry
Depositor comments: Please visit https://doi.org/10.1101/2025.03.21.644421 for bioRxiv preprint.
How to cite: pBEL2921 was a gift from Gira Bhabha & Damian Ekiert (Addgene plasmid # 232525 ; http://n2t.net/addgene:232525 ; RRID:Addgene_232525)
